Addgene plasmid #16436: pCMV-Neo-Bam p53 R175H
Depositing lab: Bert Vogelstein. Depositing organization: Johns Hopkins University and School of Medicine. Publication: Suppression of human colorectal carcinoma cell growth by wild-type p53. Baker SJ, Markowitz S, Fearon ER, Willson JK, Vogelstein B. Science. 1990 Aug 24. 249(4971):912-5. 10.1126/science.2144057 PubMed 2144057.
Backbone
  Vector backbone: pCMV-Neo-Bam
  Backbone manufacturer: Vogelstein Lab
  Backbone size w/o insert (bp): 6600
  Vector type: Mammalian Expression
  Selectable markers: Neomycin (select with G418)
Growth in bacteria
  Bacterial resistance: Ampicillin, 100 μg/mL
  Growth temperature: 37°C
  Growth strain: DH5alpha
  Copy number: Unknown
Gene/Insert
  Gene/Insert name: p53 R175H (alt name: p53)
  Species: H. sapiens (human)
  Insert size (bp): 1300
  Mutation: R175H
  Entrez Gene: TP53 (a.k.a. BCC7, BMFS5, LFS1, P53, TRP53)
  Promoter: CMV
  Cloning method: Restriction Enzyme; 5′ cloning site EcoRI (not destroyed); 3′ cloning site EcoRI (not destroyed)
  Sequencing primers: 5′ Bglob-intron-F; 3′ Bglob-pA-R
Terms and licenses: Academic/Nonprofit Terms; Industry Terms: Not Available to Industry
Depositor comments: Note that there are multiple EcoRI sites in this plasmid besides those used for cloning.
How to cite: pCMV-Neo-Bam p53 R175H was a gift from Bert Vogelstein (Addgene plasmid # 16436 ; http://n2t.net/addgene:16436 ; RRID:Addgene_16436)
