[The description below was written by a language model from this plasmid's Addgene catalogue record and pLannotate feature annotations shown in this document.]
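Description:
pCMV-Neo-Bam p53 R175H is a mammalian expression plasmid of about 7.9 kb that carries a human TP53 cDNA with the R175H substitution in the pCMV-Neo-Bam backbone. It is propagated in E. coli using a high-copy ColE1/pUC-type origin and the β-lactamase gene for ampicillin selection. The backbone also contains remnants of earlier cloning vectors (fragments of lacI, lacZα, rop, bom and the lac promoter/operator region), which have no evident role in the construct's function.

The expression cassette consists of the human cytomegalovirus immediate early enhancer and promoter, followed by a rabbit β-globin intron, the p53 coding sequence, and a rabbit β-globin polyadenylation signal. The intron and poly(A) signal support efficient splicing and processing of the transcript. The roughly 1.3 kb insert was cloned between EcoRI sites and is flanked by short pBluescript polylinker fragments. The depositor notes that additional EcoRI sites exist elsewhere in the plasmid, so the insert cannot be excised as a single clean EcoRI fragment. No epitope tag or reporter is annotated. A separate cassette places the Tn5-derived neo gene under the HSV thymidine kinase promoter and poly(A) signal, allowing G418 selection of stably transfected mammalian cells. The adjacent tnpA and ble fragments are leftover Tn5 sequence.

The associated publication examined suppression of human colorectal carcinoma cell growth by wild-type p53. This plasmid supplies a mutant form of p53 for constitutive expression in transfected cells, for example for comparison with wild-type p53 in G418-selected growth or colony formation experiments.
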