Features (pLannotate 1.2.2; 25 found; start..end, strand, type, name):
      1..380     +  enhancer       CMV enhancer: human cytomegalovirus immediate early enhancer
    381..584     +  promoter       CMV promoter: human cytomegalovirus (CMV) immediate early promoter
    696..1268    +  intron         β-globin intron: intron from rabbit β-globin gene
   1329..1352    +  misc_feature   MCS (fragment): pBluescript multiple cloning site
   1410..2591    +  CDS            p53: human tumor suppressor protein that is often mutated in cancers; Homo sapiens TP53; responds to cellular stresses to regulate the expression of target genes
   2657..2680    -  misc_feature   MCS (fragment): pBluescript multiple cloning site
   2687..2764    +  CDS            HBB (fragment): HBB_PONPY - Experimental evidence at transcript level: Swiss-Prot protein existence level 2. Involved in oxygen transport from the lung to the various peripheral tissues. From Pongo pygmaeus (Bornean orangutan).
   2835..2890    +  polyA_signal   β-globin poly(A) signal: rabbit β-globin polyadenylation signal (Gil and Proudfoot, 1987)
   3272..3288    -  protein_bind   lac operator: The lac repressor binds to the lac operator to inhibit transcription in E. coli. This inhibition can be relieved by adding lactose or isopropyl-β-D-thiogalactopyranoside (IPTG). lac repressor encoded by lacI
   3296..3326    -  promoter       lac promoter: promoter for the E. coli lac operon
   3341..3362    -  protein_bind   CAP binding site: CAP binding activates transcription in the presence of cAMP. E. coli catabolite activator protein
   3375..3467    -  CDS            lacI (fragment): lac repressor; lacI; The lac repressor binds to the lac operator to inhibit transcription in E. coli. This inhibition can be relieved by adding lactose or isopropyl-β-D-thiogalactopyranoside (IPTG).
   3469..3519    -  CDS            lacI (fragment): lac repressor; lacI; The lac repressor binds to the lac operator to inhibit transcription in E. coli. This inhibition can be relieved by adding lactose or isopropyl-β-D-thiogalactopyranoside (IPTG).
   3702..4290    -  rep_origin     ori: high-copy-number ColE1/pMB1/pBR322/pUC origin of replication
   4461..5321    -  CDS            AmpR: β-lactamase; bla; confers resistance to ampicillin, carbenicillin, and related antibiotics
   5322..5426    -  promoter       AmpR promoter: bla
   5521..5556    +  CDS            rop (fragment): Rop protein, which maintains plasmids at low copy number; rop
   5658..5757    +  misc_feature   bom (fragment): basis of mobility region from pBR322
   5763..5917    -  CDS            lacZα (fragment): LacZα fragment of β-galactosidase; lacZ fragment
   5921..6244    +  CDS            tnpA (fragment): TN5P_ECOLX - Also known as tnp. Experimental evidence at protein level: Swiss-Prot protein existence level 1. Mediates transposition of transposon Tn5 by a 'cut and paste' mechanism. First, the monomeric transposase binds the 19 bp inverted DNA repeats flanking the transposon. Then, dimerization of the DNA- bound transposase creates a synaptic DNA complex. After nicking of the first DNA strand, excision of the transposon proceeds through a series of intermediates. The transposase then mediates the insertion of the transposon at a new site by strand transfer. The activity of the wild- type tran
   6327..6472    +  promoter       HSV TK promoter: herpes simplex virus thymidine kinase promoter
   6529..7320    +  CDS            neo: KKA2_KLEPN - Also known as kan, nptII. Experimental evidence at protein level: Swiss-Prot protein existence level 1. Resistance to kanamycin, neomycin, paromomycin, ribostamycin, butirosin and gentamicin B. From Klebsiella pneumoniae.
   7344..7499    +  CDS            ble (fragment): BLE_KLEPN - Experimental evidence at protein level: Swiss-Prot protein existence level 1. Binding protein with a strong affinity to the bleomycin family of antibiotics. Binds to CL990; an antimitotic-antibiotic compound. From Klebsiella pneumoniae.
   7561..7608    +  polyA_signal   HSV TK poly(A) signal: herpes simplex virus thymidine kinase polyadenylation signal (Cole and Stacy, 1985)
   7699..7715    -  polyA_signal   bGH poly(A) signal (fragment): bovine growth hormone polyadenylation signal
>Addgene plasmid #16436 | pCMV-Neo-Bam p53 R175H | addgene full sequence | sequence record 163221 | Addgene NGS Result
GACATTGATTATTGACTAGTTATTAATAGTAATCAATTACGGGGTCATTAGTTCATAGCCCATATATGGA
GTTCCGCGTTACATAACTTACGGTAAATGGCCCGCCTGGCTGACCGCCCAACGACCCCCGCCCATTGACG
TCAATAATGACGTATGTTCCCATAGTAACGCCAATAGGGACTTTCCATTGACGTCAATGGGTGGAGTATT
TACGGTAAACTGCCCACTTGGCAGTACATCAAGTGTATCATATGCCAAGTACGCCCCCTATTGACGTCAA
TGACGGTAAATGGCCCGCCTGGCATTATGCCCAGTACATGACCTTATGGGACTTTCCTACTTGGCAGTAC
ATCTACGTATTAGTCATCGCTATTACCATGGTGATGCGGTTTTGGCAGTACATCAATGGGCGTGGATAGC
GGTTTGACTCACGGGGATTTCCAAGTCTCCACCCCATTGACGTCAATGGGAGTTTGTTTTGGCACCAAAA
TCAACGGGACTTTCCAAAATGTCGTAACAACTCCGCCCCATTGACGCAAATGGGCGGTAGGCGTGTACGG
TGGGAGGTCTATATAAGCAGAGCTCGTTTAGTGAACCGTCAGATCGCCTGGAGACGCCATCCACGCTGTT
TTGACCTCCATAGAAGACACCGGGACCGATCCAGCCTCCGGTCGACCGATCCTGAGAACTTCAGGGTGAG
TTTGGGGACCCTTGATTGTTCTTTCTTTTTCGCTATTGTAAAATTCATGTTATATGGAGGGGGCAAAGTT
TTCAGGGTGTTGTTTAGAATGGGAAGATGTCCCTTGTATCACCATGGACCCTCATGATAATTTTGTTTCT
TTCACTTTCTACTCTGTTGACAACCATTGTCTCCTCTTATTTTCTTTTCATTTTCTGTAACTTTTTCGTT
AAACTTTAGCTTGCATTTGTAACGAATTTTTAAATTCACTTTTGTTTATTTGTCAGATTGTAAGTACTTT
CTCTAATCACTTTTTTTTCAAGGCAATCAGGGTATATTATATTGTACTTCAGCACAGTTTTAGAGAACAA
TTGTTATAATTAAATGATAAGGTAGAATATTTCTGCATATAAATTCTGGCTGGCGTGGAAATATTCTTAT
TGGTAGAAACAACTACACCCTGGTCATCATCCTGCCTTTCTCTTTATGGTTACAATGATATACACTGTTT
GAGATGAGGATAAAATACTCTGAGTCCAAACCGGGCCCCTCTGCTAACCATGTTCATGCCTTCTTCTCTT
TCCTACAGCTCCTGGGCAACGTGCTGGTTGTTGTGCTGTCTCATCATTTTGGCAAAGAATTCCTCGACGG
ATCCCCCGGGCTGCAGGAATTCCACGACGGTGACACGCTTCCCTGGATTGGCAGCCAGACTGCCTTCCGG
GTCACTGCCATGGAGGAGCCGCAGTCAGATCCTAGCGTCGAGCCCCCTCTGAGTCAGGAAACATTTTCAG
ACCTATGGAAACTACTTCCTGAAAACAACGTTCTGTCCCCCTTGCCGTCCCAAGCAATGGATGATTTGAT
GCTGTCCCCGGACGATATTGAACAATGGTTCACTGAAGACCCAGGTCCAGATGAAGCTCCCAGAATGCCA
GAGGCTGCTCCCCGCGTGGCCCCTGCACCAGCAGCTCCTACACCGGCGGCCCCTGCACCAGCCCCCTCCT
GGCCCCTGTCATCTTCTGTCCCTTCCCAGAAAACCTACCAGGGCAGCTACGGTTTCCGTCTGGGCTTCTT
GCATTCTGGGACAGCCAAGTCTGTGACTTGCACGTACTCCCCTGCCCTCAACAAGATGTTTTGCCAACTG
GCCAAGACCTGCCCTGTGCAGCTGTGGGTTGATTCCACACCCCCGCCCGGCACCCGCGTCCGCGCCATGG
CCATCTACAAGCAGTCACAGCACATGACGGAGGTTGTGAGGCACTGCCCCCACCATGAGCGCTGCTCAGA
TAGCGATGGTCTGGCCCCTCCTCAGCATCTTATCCGAGTGGAAGGAAATTTGCGTGTGGAGTATTTGGAT
GACAGAAACACTTTTCGACATAGTGTGGTGGTGCCCTATGAGCCGCCTGAGGTTGGCTCTGACTGTACCA
CCATCCACTACAACTACATGTGTAACAGTTCCTGCATGGGCGGCATGAACCGGAGGCCCATCCTCACCAT
CATCACACTGGAAGACTCCAGTGGTAATCTACTGGGACGGAACAGCTTTGAGGTGCGTGTTTGTGCCTGT
CCTGGGAGAGACCGGCGCACAGAGGAAGAGAATCTCCGCAAGAAAGGGGAGCCTCACCACGAGCTGCCCC
CAGGGAGCACTAAGCGAGCACTGCCCAACAACACCAGCTCCTCTCCCCAGCCAAAGAAGAAACCACTGGA
TGGAGAATATTTCACCCTTCAGATCCGTGGGCGTGAGCGCTTCGAGATGTTCCGAGAGCTGAATGAGGCC
TTGGAACTCAAGGATGCCCAGGCTGGGAAGGAGCCGGGGGGGAGCAGGGCTCACTCCAGCCACCTGAAGT
CCAAAAAGGGTCAGTCTACCTCCCGCCATAAAAAACTCATGTTCAAGACAGAAGGGCCTGACTCAGACTG
ACATTCTCCACTTCTTGTTCCCCACTGACAGCCTCCCACCCCCATCTCTCCCTCCCCTGCCATTTTGAAT
TCCTGCAGCCCGGGGGATCCGTCGAGGAATTCACTCCTCAGGTGCAGGCTGCCTATCAGAAGGTGGTGGC
TGGTGTGGCCAATGCCCTGGCTCACAAATACCACTGAGATCTTTTTCCCTCTGCCAAAAATTATGGGGAC
ATCATGAAGCCCCTTGAGCATCTGACTTCTGGCTAATAAAGGAAATTTATTTTCATTGCAATAGTGTGTT
GGAATTTTTTGTGTCTCTCACTCGGAAGGACATATGGGAGGGCAAATCATTTAAAACATCAGAATGAGTA
TTTGGTTTAGAGTTTGGCAACATATGCCCATATGCTGGCTGCCATGAACAAAGGTTGGCTATAAAGAGGT
CATCAGTATATGAAACAGCCCCCTGCTGTCCATTCCTTATTCCATAGAAAAGCCTTGACTTGAGGTTAGA
TTTTTTTTATATTTTGTTTTGTGTTATTTTTTTCTTTAACATCCCTAAAATTTTCCTTACATGTTTTACT
AGCCAGATTTTTCCTCCTCTCCTGACTACTCCCAGTCATAGCTGTCCCTCTTCTCTTATGGAGATCCCTC
GACGGATCGGCCGCAATTCGTAATCATGTCATAGCTGTTTCCTGTGTGAAATTGTTATCCGCTCACAATT
CCACACAACATACGAGCCGGAAGCATAAAGTGTAAAGCCTGGGGTGCCTAATGAGTGAGCTAACTCACAT
TAATTGCGTTGCGCTCACTGCCCGCTTTCCAGTCGGGAAACCTGTCGTGCCAGCTGCATTAATGAATCGG
CCAACGCGCGGGGAGAGGCGGTTTGCGTATTGGGCGCTCATTAATGAATCGGCCAACGCGCGGGGAGAGG
CGGTTTGCGTATTGGGCGCTCTTCCGCTTCCTCGCTCACTGACTCGCTGCGCTCGGTCGTTCGGCTGCGG
CGAGCGGTATCAGCTCACTCAAAGGCGGTAATACGGTTATCCACAGAATCAGGGGATAACGCAGGAAAGA
ACATGTGAGCAAAAGGCCAGCAAAAGGCCAGGAACCGTAAAAAGGCCGCGTTGCTGGCGTTTTTCCATAG
GCTCCGCCCCCCTGACGAGCATCACAAAAATCGACGCTCAAGTCAGAGGTGGCGAAACCCGACAGGACTA
TAAAGATACCAGGCGTTTCCCCCTGGAAGCTCCCTCGTGCGCTCTCCTGTTCCGACCCTGCCGCTTACCG
GATACCTGTCCGCCTTTCTCCCTTCGGGAAGCGTGGCGCTTTCTCATAGCTCACGCTGTAGGTATCTCAG
TTCGGTGTAGGTCGTTCGCTCCAAGCTGGGCTGTGTGCACGAACCCCCCGTTCAGCCCGACCGCTGCGCC
TTATCCGGTAACTATCGTCTTGAGTCCAACCCGGTAAGACACGACTTATCGCCACTGGCAGCAGCCACTG
GTAACAGGATTAGCAGAGCGAGGTATGTAGGCGGTGCTACAGAGTTCTTGAAGTGGTGGCCTAACTACGG
CTACACTAGAAGAACAGTATTTGGTATCTGCGCTCTGCTGAAGCCAGTTACCTTCGGAAAAAGAGTTGGT
AGCTCTTGATCCGGCAAACAAACCACCGCTGGTAGCGGTGGTTTTTTTGTTTGCAAGCAGCAGATTACGC
GCAGAAAAAAAGGATCTCAAGAAGATCCTTTGATCTTTTCTACGGGGTCTGACGCTCAGTGGAACGAAAA
CTCACGTTAAGGGATTTTGGTCATGAGATTATCAAAAAGGATCTTCACCTAGATCCTTTTAAATTAAAAA
TGAAGTTTTAAATCAATCTAAAGTATATATGAGTAAACTTGGTCTGACAGTTACCAATGCTTAATCAGTG
AGGCACCTATCTCAGCGATCTGTCTATTTCGTTCATCCATAGTTGCCTGACTCCCCGTCGTGTAGATAAC
TACGATACGGGAGGGCTTACCATCTGGCCCCAGTGCTGCAATGATACCGCGAGACCCACGCTCACCGGCT
CCAGATTTATCAGCAATAAACCAGCCAGCCGGAAGGGCCGAGCGCAGAAGTGGTCCTGCAACTTTATCCG
CCTCCATCCAGTCTATTAATTGTTGCCGGGAAGCTAGAGTAAGTAGTTCGCCAGTTAATAGTTTGCGCAA
CGTTGTTGCCATTGCTACAGGCATCGTGGTGTCACGCTCGTCGTTTGGTATGGCTTCATTCAGCTCCGGT
TCCCAACGATCAAGGCGAGTTACATGATCCCCCATGTTGTGCAAAAAAGCGGTTAGCTCCTTCGGTCCTC
CGATCGTTGTCAGAAGTAAGTTGGCCGCAGTGTTATCACTCATGGTTATGGCAGCACTGCATAATTCTCT
TACTGTCATGCCATCCGTAAGATGCTTTTCTGTGACTGGTGAGTACTCAACCAAGTCATTCTGAGAATAG
TGTATGCGGCGACCGAGTTGCTCTTGCCCGGCGTCAATACGGGATAATACCGCGCCACATAGCAGAACTT
TAAAAGTGCTCATCATTGGAAAACGTTCTTCGGGGCGAAAACTCTCAAGGATCTTACCGCTGTTGAGATC
CAGTTCGATGTAACCCACTCGTGCACCCAACTGATCTTCAGCATCTTTTACTTTCACCAGCGTTTCTGGG
TGAGCAAAAACAGGAAGGCAAAATGCCGCAAAAAAGGGAATAAGGGCGACACGGAAATGTTGAATACTCA
TACTCTTCCTTTTTCAATATTATTGAAGCATTTATCAGGGTTATTGTCTCATGAGCGGATACATATTTGA
ATGTATTTAGAAAAATAAACAAATAGGGGTTCCGCGCACATTTCCCCGAAAAGTGCCACCTGACGTCTAA
GAAACCATTATTATCATGACATTAACCTATAAAAATAGGCGTATCACGAGGCCCTTTCGTCTCGCGCGTT
TCGGTGATGACGGTGAAAACCTCTGACACATGCAGCTCCCGGAGACGGTCACAGCTTGTCTGTAAGCGGA
TGCCGGGAGCAGACAAGCCCGTCAGGGCGCGTCAGCGGGTGTTGGCGGGTGTCGGGGCTGGCTTAACTAT
GCGGCATCAGAGCAGATTGTACTGAGAGTGCACCATATGCGGTGTGAAATACCGCACAGATGCGTAAGGA
GAAAATACCGCATCAGGCGCCATTCGCCATTCAGGCTGCGCAACTGTTGGGAAGGGCGATCGGTGCGGGC
CTCTTCGCTATTACGCCAGCTGGCGAAAGGGGGATGTGCTGCAAGGCGATTAAGTTGGGTAACGCCAGGG
TTTTCCCAGTCACGACGTTGTAAAACGACGGCCAGTGCCAAGCTTCACGCTGCCGCAAGCACTCAGGGCG
CAAGGGCTGCTAAAGGAAGCGGAACACGTAGAAAGCCAGTCCGCAGAAACGGTGCTGACCCCGGATGAAT
GTCAGCTACTGGGCTATCTGGACAAGGGAAAACGCAAGCGCAAAGAGAAAGCAGGTAGCTTGCAGTGGGC
TTACATGGCGATAGCTAGACTGGGCGGTTTTATGGACAGCAAGCGAACCGGAATTGCCAGCTGGGGCGCC
CTCTGGTAAGGTTGGGAAGCCCTGCAAAGTAAACTGGATGGCTTTCTTGCCGCCAAGGATCTGATGGCGC
AGGGGATCAAGATCCTGCTTCATCCCCGTGGCCCGTTGCTCGCGTTTGCTGGCGGTGTCCCCGGAAGAAA
TATATTTGCATGTCTTTAGTTCTATGATGACACAAACCCCGCCCAGCGTCTTGTCATTGGCGAATTCGAA
CACGCAGATGCAGTCGGGGCGGCGCGGTCCCAGGTCCACTTCGCATATTAAGGTGACGCGTGTGGCCTCG
AACACCGAGCGACCCTGCAGCGACCCGCTTAACAGCGTCAACAGCGTGCCGCAGATCTGATCAAGAGACA
GGATGAGGATCGTTTCGCATGATTGAACAAGATGGATTGCACGCAGGTTCTCCGGCCGCTTGGGTGGAGA
GGCTATTCGGCTATGACTGGGCACAACAGACAATCGGCTGCTCTGATGCCGCCGTGTTCCGGCTGTCAGC
GCAGGGGCGCCCGGTTCTTTTTGTCAAGACCGACCTGTCCGGTGCCCTGAATGAACTGCAGGACGAGGCA
GCGCGGCTATCGTGGCTGGCCACGACGGGCGTTCCTTGCGCAGCTGTGCTCGACGTTGTCACTGAAGCGG
GAAGGGACTGGCTGCTATTGGGCGAAGTGCCGGGGCAGGATCTCCTGTCATCTCACCTTGCTCCTGCCGA
GAAAGTATCCATCATGGCTGATGCAATGCGGCGGCTGCATACGCTTGATCCGGCTACCTGCCCATTCGAC
CACCAAGCGAAACATCGCATCGAGCGAGCACGTACTCGGATGGAAGCCGGTCTTGTCGATCAGGATGATC
TGGACGAAGAGCATCAGGGGCTCGCGCCAGCCGAACTGTTCGCCAGGCTCAAGGCGCGCATGCCCGACGG
CGAGGATCTCGTCGTGACCCATGGCGATGCCTGCTTGCCGAATATCATGGTGGAAAATGGCCGCTTTTCT
GGATTCATCGACTGTGGCCGGCTGGGTGTGGCGGACCGCTATCAGGACATAGCGTTGGCTACCCGTGATA
TTGCTGAAGAGCTTGGCGGCGAATGGGCTGACCGCTTCCTCGTGCTTTACGGTATCGCCGCTCCCGATTC
GCAGCGCATCGCCTTCTATCGCCTTCTTGACGAGTTCTTCTGAGCGGGACTCTGGGGTTCGAAATGACCG
ACCAAGCGACGCCCAACCTGCCATCACGAGATTTCGATTCCACCGCCGCCTTCTATGAAAGGTTGGGCTT
CGGAATCGTTTTCCGGGACGCCGGCTGGATGATCCTCCAGCGCGGGGATCTCATGCTGGAGTTCTTCGCC
CACCCCGGGAGATGGGGGAGGCTAACTGAAACACGGAAGGAGACAATACCGGAAGGAACCCGCGCTATGA
CGGCAATAAAAAGACAGAATAAAACGCACGGTGTTGGGTCGTTTGTTCATAAACGCGGGGTTCGGTCCCA
GGGCTGGCACTCTGTCGATACCCCACCGAGACCCCATTGGGGCCAATACGCCCGCGTTTCTTCCTTTTCC
CCACCCCACCCCCCAAGTTCGGGTGAAGGCCCAGGGCTCGCAGCCAACGTCGGGGCGGCAAGCCCTGCCA
TAGCCACGGGCCCCGTGGGTTAGGGACGGCGGATCGCGGCCCTCTAGAGAGCTTGGCCCATTGCATACGT
TGTATCCATATCATAATATGTACATTTATATTGGCTCATGTCCAACATTACCGCCATGTT
