>Addgene plasmid #16436 | pCMV-Neo-Bam p53 R175H | addgene partial sequence | sequence record 48802 | Bglob-intron-F 5'-ctggtcatcatcctgccttt-3'
TGAGATGAGGATAAAATACTCTGAGTCCAAACCGGGGCCCCTCTGCTAACCATGTTCATGCCTTCTTCTC
TTTCCTACAGCTCCTGGGCAACGTGCTGGTTGTTGTGCTGTCTCATCATTTTGGCAAAGAATTCCTCGAC
GGATCCCCCGGGCTGCAGGAATTCCACGACGGTGACACGCTTCCCTGGATTGGCAGCCAGACTGCCTTCC
GGGTCACTGCCATGGAGGAGCCGCAGTCAGATCCTAGCGTCGAGCCCCCTCTGAGTCAGGAAACATTTTC
AGACCTATGGAAACTACTTCCTGAAAACAACGTTCTGTCCCCCTTGCCGTCCCAAGCAATGGATGATTTG
ATGCTGTCCCCGGACGATATTGAACAATGGTTCACTGAAGACCCAGGTCCAGATGAAGCTCCCAGAATGC
CAGAGGCTGCTCCCCGCGTGGCCCCTGCACCAGCAGCTCCTACACCGGCGGCCCCTGCACCAGCCCCCTC
CTGGCCCCTGTCATCTTCTGTCCCTTCCCAGAAAACCTACCAGGGCAGCTACGGTTTCCGTCTGGGCTTC
TTGCATTCTGGGACAGCCAAGTCTGTGACTTGCACGTACTCCCCTGCCCTCAACAAGATGTTTTGCCAAC
TGGCCAAGACCTGCCCTGTGCAGCTGTGGGTTGATTCCACACCCCCGCCCGGCACCCGCGTCCGCGCCAT
GGCCATCTACAAGCAGTCACAGCACATGACGGAGGTTGTGAGGCACTGCCCCCACCATGAGCGCTGCTCA
GATAGCGATGGTCTGGCCCCTCCTCAGCATCTTATCCGAGTGG
